Addgene plasmid #160991: pGST-pol1-N2-2A2
Purpose: Express a fragment of yeast pol1 protein
Depositing lab: Zhiguo Zhang. Depositing organization: Columbia University. Publication: DNA polymerase alpha interacts with H3-H4 and facilitates the transfer of parental histones to lagging strands. Li Z, Hua X, Serra-Cardona A, Xu X, Gan S, Zhou H, Yang WS, Chen CL, Xu RM, Zhang Z. Sci Adv. 2020 Aug 26;6(35):eabb5820. doi: 10.1126/sciadv.abb5820. eCollection 2020 Aug. PubMed 32923642.
Backbone
  Vector backbone: pGST-parallel
  Vector type: Bacterial Expression
Growth in bacteria
  Bacterial resistance: Ampicillin, 100 μg/mL
  Growth temperature: 37°C
  Growth strain: DH5alpha
  Copy number: High Copy
Gene/Insert
  Gene/Insert name: pol1
  Species: S. cerevisiae (budding yeast)
  Insert size (bp): 600
  Mutation: F58A/D62A
  Tag / fusion protein: GST (N terminal on backbone)
  Cloning method: Restriction Enzyme; 5′ cloning site Unknown (unknown if destroyed)
Terms and licenses: Academic/Nonprofit Terms; Industry Terms: Not Available to Industry
How to cite: pGST-pol1-N2-2A2 was a gift from Zhiguo Zhang (Addgene plasmid # 160991 ; http://n2t.net/addgene:160991 ; RRID:Addgene_160991)
