[The description below was written by a language model from this plasmid's Addgene catalogue record and pLannotate feature annotations shown in this document.]
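Description:
pGST-pol1-N2-2A2 is a bacterial expression plasmid built on the pGST-parallel backbone and designed to produce a fragment of the budding yeast Pol1 protein, the catalytic subunit of DNA polymerase alpha, as a GST fusion in E. coli. It is propagated as a high-copy plasmid through a ColE1/pUC-type origin and selected with ampicillin via the β-lactamase gene. The annotation also picks up short fragments of an RSF origin, bom and rop. These appear to be backbone remnants rather than functional elements.

Expression is driven by the tac promoter, a strong trp/lac hybrid, followed by a lac operator. The plasmid carries its own lacI gene under its native promoter, so transcription is repressed until induced with IPTG or lactose. The open reading frame begins with Schistosoma japonicum glutathione S-transferase, continues through a TEV protease recognition site, and ends with the POL1 fragment. This arrangement allows purification or pull-down on glutathione resin and optional removal of the GST tag by TEV cleavage. The catalogue lists the insert as about 600 bp, while the annotated match to POL1 spans roughly 525 bp. The insert carries two alanine substitutions, F58A and D62A, presumably reflected in the "2A2" part of the name. A lac promoter/operator and lacZα segment downstream of lacI is also annotated and appears to be inherited from the backbone.

The associated publication concerns the interaction of DNA polymerase alpha with histones H3-H4 and parental histone transfer to lagging strands. The mutant fragment is therefore plausibly used in binding assays, although the record itself states only that the plasmid expresses a Pol1 fragment.
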