Features (pLannotate 1.2.2; 19 found; start..end, strand, type, name):
     48..181     +  rep_origin     RSF ori (fragment): Plasmids containing the RSF 1030 origin of replication can be propagated in E. coli cells that contain additional plasmids with compatible origins.
    186..237     -  misc_feature   bom (fragment): basis of mobility region from pBR322
    244..321     +  promoter       lacI promoter: lacI
    322..1404    +  CDS            lacI: lac repressor; lacI; The lac repressor binds to the lac operator to inhibit transcription in E. coli. This inhibition can be relieved by adding lactose or isopropyl-β-D-thiogalactopyranoside (IPTG).
   1417..1438    +  protein_bind   CAP binding site: CAP binding activates transcription in the presence of cAMP. E. coli catabolite activator protein
   1453..1483    +  promoter       lac promoter: promoter for the E. coli lac operon
   1491..1507    +  protein_bind   lac operator: The lac repressor binds to the lac operator to inhibit transcription in E. coli. This inhibition can be relieved by adding lactose or isopropyl-β-D-thiogalactopyranoside (IPTG). lac repressor encoded by lacI
   1527..1700    +  CDS            lacZα: LacZα fragment of β-galactosidase; lacZ fragment
   1964..2080    -  CDS            yciV (fragment): RNAAM_ECOLI - Also known as trpH From Escherichia coli (strain K12).
   2156..2184    +  promoter       tac promoter: strong E. coli promoter; hybrid between the trp and lac UV5 promoters
   2192..2208    +  protein_bind   lac operator: The lac repressor binds to the lac operator to inhibit transcription in E. coli. This inhibition can be relieved by adding lactose or isopropyl-β-D-thiogalactopyranoside (IPTG). lac repressor encoded by lacI
   2231..2884    +  CDS            GST26_SCHJA: Experimental evidence at protein level: Swiss-Prot protein existence level 1. GST isoenzymes appear to play a central role in the parasite detoxification system. Other functions are also suspected including a role in increasing the solubility of haematin in the parasite gut. From Schistosoma japonicum (Blood fluke).
   2897..2917    +  CDS            TEV site: tobacco etch virus (TEV) protease recognition and cleavage site
   2930..3454    +  CDS            POL1 (fragment): DPOA_YEAST - Also known as CDC17. Experimental evidence at protein level: Swiss-Prot protein existence level 1. Catalytic component of DNA polymerase alpha, which in complex with DNA primase (DNA polymerase alpha:primase) constitutes a replicative polymerase (PubMed:10898792, PubMed:22119860, PubMed:31488849). POL1 has a role in promoting telomere replication during interaction with CDC13 (PubMed:10898792). From Saccharomyces cerevisiae (strain ATCC 204508 / S288c) (Baker's yeast).
   3556..3595    +  CDS            rop (fragment): Rop protein, which maintains plasmids at low copy number; rop
   3697..3737    +  misc_feature   bom (fragment): basis of mobility region from pBR322
   3842..3946    +  promoter       AmpR promoter: bla
   3947..4807    +  CDS            AmpR: β-lactamase; bla; confers resistance to ampicillin, carbenicillin, and related antibiotics
   4978..5566    +  rep_origin     ori: high-copy-number ColE1/pMB1/pBR322/pUC origin of replication
>Addgene plasmid #160991 | pGST-pol1-N2-2A2 | addgene full sequence | sequence record 318089 | Addgene NGS Result
AACGCCAGCAACGCGGCCTTTTTACGGTTCCTGGCCTTTTGCTGGCCTTTTGCTCACATGTTCTTTCCTG
CGTTATCCCCTGATTCTGTGGATAACCGTATTACCGCCTTTGAGTGAGCTGATACCGCTCGCCGCAGCCG
AACGACCGAGCGCAGCGAGTCAGTGAGCGAGGAAGCGGAAGAGCGCCTGATGCGGTATTTTCTCCTTACG
CATCTGTGCGGTATTTCACACCGCATAAATTCCGACACCATCGAATGGCGCAAAACCTTTCGCGGTATGG
CATGATAGCGCCCGGAAGAGAGTCAATTCAGGGTGGTGAATGTGAAACCAGTAACGTTATACGATGTCGC
AGAGTATGCCGGTGTCTCTTATCAGACCGTTTCCCGCGTGGTGAACCAGGCCAGCCACGTTTCTGCGAAA
ACGCGGGAAAAAGTGGAAGCGGCGATGGCGGAGCTGAATTACATTCCCAACCGCGTGGCACAACAACTGG
CGGGCAAACAGTCGTTGCTGATTGGCGTTGCCACCTCCAGTCTGGCCCTGCACGCGCCGTCGCAAATTGT
CGCGGCGATTAAATCTCGCGCCGATCAACTGGGTGCCAGCGTGGTGGTGTCGATGGTAGAACGAAGCGGC
GTCGAAGCCTGTAAAGCGGCGGTGCACAATCTTCTCGCGCAACGCGTCAGTGGGCTGATCATTAACTATC
CGCTGGATGACCAGGATGCCATTGCTGTGGAAGCTGCCTGCACTAATGTTCCGGCGTTATTTCTTGATGT
CTCTGACCAGACACCCATCAACAGTATTATTTTCTCCCATGAAGACGGTACGCGACTGGGCGTGGAGCAT
CTGGTCGCATTGGGTCACCAGCAAATCGCGCTGTTAGCGGGCCCATTAAGTTCTGTCTCGGCGCGTCTGC
GTCTGGCTGGCTGGCATAAATATCTCACTCGCAATCAAATTCAGCCGATAGCGGAACGGGAAGGCGACTG
GAGTGCCATGTCCGGTTTTCAACAAACCATGCAAATGCTGAATGAGGGCATCGTTCCCACTGCGATGCTG
GTTGCCAACGATCAGATGGCGCTGGGCGCAATGCGCGCCATTACCGAGTCCGGGCTGCGCGTTGGTGCGG
ATATCTCGGTAGTGGGATACGACGATACCGAAGACAGCTCATGTTATATCCCGCCGTTAACCACCATCAA
ACAGGATTTTCGCCTGCTGGGGCAAACCAGCGTGGACCGCTTGCTGCAACTCTCTCAGGGCCAGGCGGTG
AAGGGCAATCAGCTGTTGCCCGTCTCACTGGTGAAAAGAAAAACCACCCTGGCGCCCAATACGCAAACCG
CCTCTCCCCGCGCGTTGGCCGATTCATTAATGCAGCTGGCACGACAGGTTTCCCGACTGGAAAGCGGGCA
GTGAGCGCAACGCAATTAATGTAAGTTAGCTCACTCATTAGGCACCCCAGGCTTTACACTTTATGCTTCC
GGCTCGTATGTTGTGTGGAATTGTGAGCGGATAACAATTTCACACAGGAAACAGCTATGACCATGATTAC
GGATTCACTGGCCGTCGTTTTACAACGTCGTGACTGGGAAAACCCTGGCGTTACCCAACTTAATCGCCTT
GCAGCACATCCCCCTTTCGCCAGCTGGCGTAATAGCGAAGAGGCCCGCACCGATCGCCCTTCCCAACAGT
TGCGCAGCCTGAATGGCGAATGGCGCTTTGCCTGGTTTCCGGCACCAGAAGCGGTGCCGGAAAGCTGGCT
GGAGTGCGATCTTCCTGAGGCCGATACTGTCGTCGTCCCCTCAAACTGGCAGATGCACGGTTACGATGCG
CCCATCTACACCAACGTGACCTATCCCATTACGGTCAATCCGCCGTTTGTTCCCACGGAGAATCCGACGG
GTTGTTACTCGCTCACATTTAATGTTGATGAAAGCTGGCTACAGGAAGGCCAGACGCGAATTATTTTTGA
TGGCGTTGGAATTAGCTTATCGACTGCACGGTGCACCAATGCTTCTGGCGTCAGGCAGCCATCGGAAGCT
GTGGTATGGCTGTGCAGGTCGTAAATCACTGCATAATTCGTGTCGCTCAAGGCGCACTCCCGTTCTGGAT
AATGTTTTTTGCGCCGACATCATAACGGTTCTGGCAAATATTCTGAAATGAGCTGTTGACAATTAATCAT
CGGCTCGTATAATGTGTGGAATTGTGAGCGGATAACAATTTCACACAGGAAACAGTATTCATGTCCCCTA
TACTAGGTTATTGGAAAATTAAGGGCCTTGTGCAACCCACTCGACTTCTTTTGGAATATCTTGAAGAAAA
ATATGAAGAGCATTTGTATGAGCGCGATGAAGGTGATAAATGGCGAAACAAAAAGTTTGAATTGGGTTTG
GAGTTTCCCAATCTTCCTTATTATATTGATGGTGATGTTAAATTAACACAGTCTATGGCCATCATACGTT
ATATAGCTGACAAGCACAACATGTTGGGTGGTTGTCCAAAAGAGCGTGCAGAGATTTCAATGCTTGAAGG
AGCGGTTTTGGATATTAGATACGGTGTTTCGAGAATTGCATATAGTAAAGACTTTGAAACTCTCAAAGTT
GATTTTCTTAGCAAGCTACCTGAAATGCTGAAAATGTTCGAAGATCGTTTATGTCATAAAACATATTTAA
ATGGTGATCATGTAACCCATCCTGACTTCATGTTGTATGACGCTCTTGATGTTGTTTTATACATGGACCC
AATGTGCCTGGATGCGTTCCCAAAATTAGTTTGTTTTAAAAAACGTATTGAAGCTATCCCACAAATTGAT
AAGTACTTGAAATCCAGCAAGTATATAGCATGGCCTTTGCAGGGCTGGCAAGCCACGTTTGGTGGTGGCG
ACCATCCTCCAAAAATCGATACGACCGAAAACCTGTATTTTCAGGGCGCCATGGATCCCATGTCTTCTAA
AAGTGAAAAATTAGAAAAATTGAGAAAGCTGCAAGCCGCTCGAAATGGTACATCCATCGATGATTACGAA
GGTGACGAATCAGATGGTGACAGAATATACGACGAAATCGACGAAAAAGAATACAGGGCCAGAAAGCGCC
AGGAATTGCTGCATGACGATGCTGTAGTTGACGCCGATGGTGTAGGCTACGTCGATCGTGGTGTCGAAGA
AGATTGGAGGGAAGTTGATAACAGTTCAAGTGATGAAGACACTGGAAACCTTGCTAGCAAGGATTCTAAA
AGGAAGAAGAATATAAAAAGGGAGAAAGACCACCAGATTACAGATATGCTGCGAACTCAACATTCCAAAT
CAACACTGCTAGCACATGCAAAAAAATCCCAAAAAAAAAGTATCCCCATCGATAATTTTGATGACATTCT
TGGTGAGTTTGAATCTGGTGAAGTAGAAAAACCCAATATTTTACTGCCATCCAAATTAAGGGAAAATTTA
AATTCTTCGCCGACTAGTGAATTTTGAGGAATTCAAAGGCCTACGTCGACGAGCTCAACTAGTGCGGCCG
CTTTCGAATCTAGAGCCTGCAGTCTCGAGCGGCCGCATCGTGACTGACTGACGATCTGCCTCGCGCGTTT
CGGTGATGACGGTGAAAACCTCTGACACATGCAGCTCCCGGAGACGGTCACAGCTTGTCTGTAAGCGGAT
GCCGGGAGCAGACAAGCCCGTCAGGGCGCGTCAGCGGGTGTTGGCGGGTGTCGGGGCGCAGCCATGACCC
AGTCACGTAGCGATAGCGGAGTGTATAATTCTTGAAGACGAAAGGGCCTCGTGATACGCCTATTTTTATA
GGTTAATGTCATGATAATAATGGTTTCTTAGACGTCAGGTGGCACTTTTCGGGGAAATGTGCGCGGAACC
CCTATTTGTTTATTTTTCTAAATACATTCAAATATGTATCCGCTCATGAGACAATAACCCTGATAAATGC
TTCAATAATATTGAAAAAGGAAGAGTATGAGTATTCAACATTTCCGTGTCGCCCTTATTCCCTTTTTTGC
GGCATTTTGCCTTCCTGTTTTTGCTCACCCAGAAACGCTGGTGAAAGTAAAAGATGCTGAAGATCAGTTG
GGTGCACGAGTGGGTTACATCGAACTGGATCTCAACAGCGGTAAGATCCTTGAGAGTTTTCGCCCCGAAG
AACGTTTTCCAATGATGAGCACTTTTAAAGTTCTGCTATGTGGCGCGGTATTATCCCGTGTTGACGCCGG
GCAAGAGCAACTCGGTCGCCGCATACACTATTCTCAGAATGACTTGGTTGAGTACTCACCAGTCACAGAA
AAGCATCTTACGGATGGCATGACAGTAAGAGAATTATGCAGTGCTGCCATAACCATGAGTGATAACACTG
CGGCCAACTTACTTCTGACAACGATCGGAGGACCGAAGGAGCTAACCGCTTTTTTGCACAACATGGGGGA
TCATGTAACTCGCCTTGATCGTTGGGAACCGGAGCTGAATGAAGCCATACCAAACGACGAGCGTGACACC
ACGATGCCTGCAGCAATGGCAACAACGTTGCGCAAACTATTAACTGGCGAACTACTTACTCTAGCTTCCC
GGCAACAATTAATAGACTGGATGGAGGCGGATAAAGTTGCAGGACCACTTCTGCGCTCGGCCCTTCCGGC
TGGCTGGTTTATTGCTGATAAATCTGGAGCCGGTGAGCGTGGGTCTCGCGGTATCATTGCAGCACTGGGG
CCAGATGGTAAGCCCTCCCGTATCGTAGTTATCTACACGACGGGGAGTCAGGCAACTATGGATGAACGAA
ATAGACAGATCGCTGAGATAGGTGCCTCACTGATTAAGCATTGGTAACTGTCAGACCAAGTTTACTCATA
TATACTTTAGATTGATTTAAAACTTCATTTTTAATTTAAAAGGATCTAGGTGAAGATCCTTTTTGATAAT
CTCATGACCAAAATCCCTTAACGTGAGTTTTCGTTCCACTGAGCGTCAGACCCCGTAGAAAAGATCAAAG
GATCTTCTTGAGATCCTTTTTTTCTGCGCGTAATCTGCTGCTTGCAAACAAAAAAACCACCGCTACCAGC
GGTGGTTTGTTTGCCGGATCAAGAGCTACCAACTCTTTTTCCGAAGGTAACTGGCTTCAGCAGAGCGCAG
ATACCAAATACTGTCCTTCTAGTGTAGCCGTAGTTAGGCCACCACTTCAAGAACTCTGTAGCACCGCCTA
CATACCTCGCTCTGCTAATCCTGTTACCAGTGGCTGCTGCCAGTGGCGATAAGTCGTGTCTTACCGGGTT
GGACTCAAGACGATAGTTACCGGATAAGGCGCAGCGGTCGGGCTGAACGGGGGGTTCGTGCACACAGCCC
AGCTTGGAGCGAACGACCTACACCGAACTGAGATACCTACAGCGTGAGCTATGAGAAAGCGCCACGCTTC
CCGAAGGGAGAAAGGCGGACAGGTATCCGGTAAGCGGCAGGGTCGGAACAGGAGAGCGCACGAGGGAGCT
TCCAGGGGGAAACGCCTGGTATCTTTATAGTCCTGTCGGGTTTCGCCACCTCTGACTTGAGCGTCGATTT
TTGTGATGCTCGTCAGGGGGGCGGAGCCTATGGAAA
