>Addgene plasmid #160991 | pGST-pol1-N2-2A2 | depositor partial sequence | sequence record 311899 | pGST-pol1-N2-2A2 sequence 1124 bps
NNNNNNNNNNNNNNNCGTTTGNTGGNGGCGACCNTCCTCCNAAAATCGATACGACCGAAAACCTGTATTT
TCAGGGCGCCATGGATCCGGGATCCCATGTCTTCTAAAAGTGAAAAATTAGAAAAATTGAGAAAGCTGCA
AGCCGCTCGAAATGGTACATCCATCGATGATTACGAAGGTGACGAATCAGATGGTGACAGAATATACGAC
GAAATCGACGAAAAAGAATACAGGGCCAGAAAGCGCCAGGAATTGCTGCATGACGATGCTGTAGTTGACG
CCGATGGTGTAGGCTACGTCGATCGTGGTGTCGAAGAAGATTGGAGGGAAGTTGATAACAGTTCAAGTGA
TGAAGACACTGGAAACCTTGCTAGCAAGGATTCTAAAAGGAAGAAGAATATAAAAAGGGAGAAAGACCAC
CAGATTACAGATATGCTGCGAACTCAACATTCCAAATCAACACTGCTAGCACATGCAAAAAAATCCCAAA
AAAAAAGTATCCCCATCGATAATTTTGATGACATTCTTGGTGAGTTTGAATCTGGTGAAGTAGAAAAACC
CAATATTTTACTGCCATCCAAATTAAGGGAAAATTTAAATTCTTCGCCGACTAGTGAATTTTGAGGAATT
CAAAGGCCTACGTCGACGAGCTCAACTAGTGCGGCCGCTTTCGAATCTAGAGCCTGCAGTCTCGAGCGGC
CGCATCGTGACTGACTGACGATCTGCCTCGCGCGTTTCGGTGATGACGGTGAAAACCTCTGACACATGCA
GCTCCCGGAGACGGTCACAGCTTGTCTGTAAGCGGATGCCGGGAGCAGACAAGCCCGTCAGGGCGCGTCA
GCGGGTGTTGGCGGGTGTCGGGGCGCAGCCATGACCCAGTCACGTAGCGATAGCGGAGTGTATAATTCTT
GAAGACGAAAGGGCCTCGTGATACGCCTATTTTTATAGGTTAATGTCATGATAATAATGGTTTCTTAGAC
GTCAGGTGGCACTTTTCGGGGAAATGTGCGCGGAACCCCTATTTGTTTATTTTTCTAAATACATTCAAAT
ATGTATCCGCTCATGANACAATAACCNTGATAAATGCTTCAATAATATTGAAAAAGGAAANGTATGAGTA
TTCA
